>Addgene plasmid #22156 | pEBG-TFII-I gamma | addgene partial sequence | sequence record 27977 | 22156 with TFII-I_F2 (AGGTGGTCGTGTGATGGTAAC)
NAGNATCTATCTCCGGTGGAAGTTGTGGCCCCATCAAAGGTGAAAACTGAACCCACAGAAGATTCTGGCA
TTTCCCTGGAAATGGCAGCTGTGACAGTAAAGGAAGAATCAGAAGATCCTGATTATTATCAATATAACAT
TCAAGCAGGCCCTTCTGAAACTGATGATGTTGATGAAAAACAGCCCCTATCGAAGCCTTTGCAAGGAAGC
CACCATTCTTCAGAGGGCAATGAAGGCACAGAAATGGAAGTACCAGCAGAAGATTCTACTCAACATGTCC
CTTCAGAAACAAGTGAGGACCCTGAAGTTGAGGTGACTATTGAAGATGATGATTATTCTCCACCGTCTAA
GAGACCAAAGGCCAATGAGCTACCGCAGCCACCAGTCCCGGAACCCGCCAATGCTGGGAAGCGGAAAGTG
AGGGAGTTCAACTTCGAGAAATGGAATGCTCGCATCACTGATCTACGTAAACAAGTTGAAGAATTGTTTG
AAAGGAAATATGCTCAAGCCATAAAAGCCAAAGGTCCGGTGACGATCCCGTACCCTCTTTTCCAGTCTCA
TGTTGAAGATCTTTATGTAGAAGGACTTCCTGAAGGAATTCCTTTTAAAAGGCCATCTACT
