>Addgene plasmid #22156 | pEBG-TFII-I gamma | addgene partial sequence | sequence record 27978 | 22156 with pEBG-R
GAGATTCCCCAGCAAATTCGTGGGACCCCAGGGCCATGCCTCCCAGCTCTGGCCACCTCTGCTTGTCCAG
GGGCCTCACAGCCAAGGGGATGCAGGGGCCGCTGTGCAGTCGGCTGAGGCCAGAGTGAGGGGTGCAAGGA
CCCAGATGGGGAACACTGCTGTTTAAATATTAAACAGGGATTTCTTGTCTCCCACGTGGGAGACCTGATA
CTCTCAAGGGTCCCAGGTGGGGACCCTCACTCTAGAGTCGCGGCCGCATCGATAAGCTTGATATCGAATT
CCTTTTTTTTTTTTTTCAAATAGAAAAACTAAAGAACTGAACTATCACAGGAATTTTTCTTCACTGCAGA
AGCTGAGATGTTCCAGTAGGAGAAGTAGGAGATATCTTCACTTGATTGGAAAATAAACACCGTAACTCAA
GGCTCTGCTGAGTACATAAAAAATCTGGTGAGATTCATTCCTGTCATTTTCCCTGTCATTTCCCAGCATT
GCTGTAAAATCCTGATAGTACATTCCCAAGTACACCAGCCATTCCAGACCCACAGTCACTCTGCTCTTTA
ATTCACAGAACTGCTGAAAAAGTAGACATTTCTATCTAAAAGTAGAAAAAAAGGTTTGTATAGAAGGTAT
TTCTGTTATACAAGTATATTACACAGCTTGGGGTAGTAACAGGTCCGAAAAGCTCTTCTCAACCACTGAT
ACTTTAAGCNCTAGGAGGGAAGAGGTCTACCACGTGGGGTC
