>Addgene plasmid #22156 | pEBG-TFII-I gamma | addgene partial sequence | sequence record 27979 | 22156 with pGEX5
TCGGANCTGGTTCCGCGTGGANCCACCATGGGCAGCAGCCATCATCATCATCATCACAGCAGCGGCCTGG
TGCCGCGCGGCAGCCATATGGCCCAAGTTGCAATGTCCACCCTCCCCGTTGAAGATGAGGAGTCCTCGGA
GAGCAGGATGGTGGTGACATTCCTCATGTCAGCTCTCGAGTCCATGTGTAAAGAACTGGCCAAGTCCAAA
GCCGAAGTGGCCTGCATTGCAGTGTATGAAACAGACGTGTTTGTCGTCGGAACTGAAAGAGGACGTGCTT
TTGTCAATACCAGAAAGGATTTTCAAAAAGATTTTGTAAAATATTGTGTTGAAGAAGAAGAAAAAGCTGC
AGAGATGCATAAAATGAAATCTACAACCCAGGCAAATCGGATGAGTGTAGATGCTGTAGAAATTGAAACA
CTCAGAAAAACAGTTGAGGACTATTTCTGCTTTTGCTATGGGAAAGCTTTAGGCAAATCCACAGTGGTAC
CTGTACCATATGAGAAGATGCTGCGAGACCAGTCGGCTGTGGTAGTGCAGGGGCTTCCGGAAGGTGTTGC
CTTTAAACACCCCGAGAACTATGATCTTGCAACCCTGAAATGGATTTTGGAGAACAAAGCANGAATTTCA
TTNCATCA
