[The description below was written by a language model from this plasmid's Addgene catalogue record.]
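Description:
pEBG-TFII-I gamma is a mammalian expression plasmid built on the pEBG backbone (about 6.1 kb without insert) that carries the gamma splice isoform of human TFII-I, the multifunctional transcription factor encoded by GTF2I. The insert is roughly 3.3 kb, giving a construct of around 9.4 kb. The plasmid is propagated in E. coli under ampicillin selection; the record lists the copy number as unknown, does not name the bacterial origin of replication, and mentions no mammalian selection marker.

The TFII-I gamma coding sequence is fused at its N terminus to both glutathione S-transferase (GST) and a His tag, so the expressed protein can be recovered from transfected cell lysates on glutathione or metal-affinity resins, or detected through either tag. The promoter is not stated explicitly, but the recommended 5′ sequencing primer is an EF-1α forward primer, which suggests that the fusion is driven by the EF-1α promoter, a strong constitutive promoter in mammalian cells. The insert is recorded as cloned between BamHI and ClaI sites, although the depositor cautions that these restriction sites may not be correct, and it is not known whether they survived cloning.

The associated study examined alternatively spliced TFII-I isoforms, looking at how they form complexes, move into the nucleus and differentially regulate gene expression. This construct fits such work as a tool for expressing tagged gamma isoform in mammalian cells, for example for GST pull-down of interacting isoforms or partner proteins, and for comparison with the other TFII-I splice variants. No feature table was provided, so element positions and any additional backbone features cannot be confirmed from the record.
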