Addgene plasmid #22156: pEBG-TFII-I gamma
Depositing lab: Ananda Roy. Depositing organization: Tufts University. Publication: Alternatively spliced isoforms of TFII-I. Complex formation, nuclear translocation, and differential gene regulation. Cheriyath V, Roy AL. J Biol Chem. 2000 Aug 25. 275(34):26300-8. 10.1074/jbc.M002980200 PubMed 10854432.
Backbone
  Vector backbone: pEBG
  Backbone size w/o insert (bp): 6100
  Vector type: Mammalian Expression
Growth in bacteria
  Bacterial resistance: Ampicillin, 100 μg/mL
  Growth temperature: 37°C
  Growth strain: DH5alpha
  Copy number: Unknown
Gene/Insert
  Gene/Insert name: TFII-I (alt name: TFII-I gamma isoform)
  Species: H. sapiens (human)
  Insert size (bp): 3300
  Entrez Gene: GTF2I (a.k.a. BAP135, BTKAP1, DIWS, GTFII-I, IB291, SPIN, TFII-I, WBS, WBSCR6)
  Tag / fusion protein: GST (N terminal on insert); His (N terminal on insert)
  Cloning method: Restriction Enzyme; 5′ cloning site BamHI (unknown if destroyed); 3′ cloning site ClaI (unknown if destroyed)
  Sequencing primers: 5′ EF-1a Forward
Terms and licenses: Academic/Nonprofit Terms; Industry Terms: Not Available to Industry
Depositor comments: Restriction sites may not be correct.
How to cite: pEBG-TFII-I gamma was a gift from Ananda Roy (Addgene plasmid # 22156 ; http://n2t.net/addgene:22156 ; RRID:Addgene_22156)
